Addgene plasmid #241308: pLV-hU6-ZNF865-hUbC-dCas9-KRAB-eGFP
Purpose: 3rd gen lenti vector encoding dCas9 (s. Pyogenes) fused with the KRAB and a 2A eGFP fluorescence marker. Includes guide for suppression of the ZNF865 gene
Depositing lab: Robby Bowles. Depositing organization: University of Utah.
Backbone
  Vector backbone: FUGW
  Vector type: Lentiviral
  Selectable markers: eGFP
Growth in bacteria
  Bacterial resistance: Ampicillin, 100 μg/mL
  Growth temperature: 37°C
  Growth strain: NEB Stable
  Copy number: High Copy
Gene/Insert
  Gene/Insert name: ZNF865 sgRNA
  gRNA/shRNA sequence: Unspecified
  Species: H. sapiens (human)
  Entrez Gene: ZNF865
  Cloning method: Restriction Enzyme; 5′ cloning site Unknown (unknown if destroyed)
Terms and licenses: Academic/Nonprofit Terms; Industry Terms: Not Available to Industry
Depositor comments: The BioRxiv pre-print is available at: https://www.biorxiv.org/content/10.1101/2025.06.13.659603v2 This plasmid was adapted from addgene #71237 with a ZNF865 gRNA cloned in between esp3I sites.
How to cite: pLV-hU6-ZNF865-hUbC-dCas9-KRAB-eGFP was a gift from Robby Bowles (Addgene plasmid # 241308 ; http://n2t.net/addgene:241308 ; RRID:Addgene_241308)
