[The description below was written by a language model from this plasmid's Addgene catalogue record and pLannotate feature annotations shown in this document.]
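Description:
pLV-hU6-ZNF865-hUbC-dCas9-KRAB-eGFP is a third-generation lentiviral transfer plasmid of about 15 kb, built on the FUGW backbone and designed for CRISPR interference against the human ZNF865 gene. It is propagated in E. coli through a high-copy ColE1/pUC-type origin with ampicillin resistance. The backbone also carries an f1 origin and an SV40/EM7-driven bleomycin/Zeocin resistance cassette that lies outside the viral genome. Viral RNA is transcribed from a chimeric CMV enhancer/promoter fused to a truncated HIV-1 5' LTR. The packaged region contains the Ψ packaging signal, a gag fragment, the RRE for Rev-dependent export, the cPPT/CTS, a WPRE to boost transcript expression, and a truncated 3' LTR followed by a bGH polyadenylation signal.

The payload consists of two expression units in opposite orientations. A human U6 Pol III promoter on the reverse strand drives an S. pyogenes-type sgRNA, made up of a ZNF865-targeting spacer and the standard guide scaffold. The spacer sequence itself is not specified in the record, which says only that it was cloned between Esp3I sites of a parental vector. On the forward strand, the human ubiquitin C promoter drives a 3xFLAG-tagged Cas9 fused to the KRAB repression domain of ZNF10. The feature table annotates this ORF generically as Cas9, while the catalogue identifies it as nuclease-dead dCas9. According to the catalogue, eGFP follows through a 2A peptide, though the 2A is not annotated in the table.

eGFP is the only marker for identifying or sorting transduced mammalian cells. Two loxP sites flank the whole sgRNA–dCas9-KRAB–eGFP region, which would in principle allow Cre-mediated excision of the integrated cassette. The construct is intended for stable, guide-directed transcriptional silencing of ZNF865 in human cells.
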