Features (pLannotate 1.2.2; 38 found; start..end, strand, type, name):
      1..380     +  enhancer       CMV enhancer: human cytomegalovirus immediate early enhancer
    381..580     +  promoter       CMV promoter: human cytomegalovirus (CMV) immediate early promoter
    598..778     +  LTR            5' LTR (truncated): truncated 5' long terminal repeat (LTR) from HIV-1
    825..950     +  misc_feature   HIV-1 Ψ: packaging signal of human immunodeficiency virus type 1
    934..1297    +  CDS            HIV-1 gag (fragment): gag protein from human immunodeficiency virus 1; gag
   1443..1676    +  misc_feature   RRE: The Rev response element (RRE) of HIV-1 allows for Rev-dependent mRNA export from the nucleus to the cytoplasm.
   2053..2153    +  CDS            Rev (fragment): human immunodeficiency virus 1 (HIV-1) Rev protein; rev; enhances nuclear export of unspliced and incompletely spliced viral mRNAs
   2203..2320    +  misc_feature   cPPT/CTS: central polypurine tract and central termination sequence of HIV-1
   2364..2397    +  protein_bind   loxP: Cre-mediated recombination occurs in the 8-bp core sequence (GCATACAT). Cre recombinase
   2408..2483    -  misc_RNA       gRNA scaffold: guide RNA scaffold for the Streptococcus pyogenes CRISPR/Cas9 system
   2513..2753    -  promoter       U6 promoter: RNA polymerase III promoter for human U6 snRNA
   2786..3997    +  promoter       UbC promoter: human ubiquitin C promoter
   4008..4026    -  misc_feature   MCS (fragment): pUC18/19 multiple cloning site
   4035..4100    +  CDS            3xFLAG: three tandem FLAG® epitope tags, followed by an enterokinase cleavage site
   4137..8240    +  CDS            Cas9: Cas9 (Csn1) endonuclease from the Streptococcus pyogenes Type II CRISPR/Cas system generates RNA-guided double strand breaks in DNA
   8307..8501    +  CDS            KRAB: Krüppel-associated box (KRAB) transcriptional repression domain from the human zinc finger protein ZNF10 (Margolin et al., 1994)
   8655..9368    +  CDS            EGFP: EGFP is a basic (constitutively fluorescent) green fluorescent protein published in 1996, derived from Aequorea victoria. It is reported to be a rapidly-maturing weak dimer with moderate acid sensitivity.
   9384..9417    +  protein_bind   loxP: Cre-mediated recombination occurs in the 8-bp core sequence (GCATACAT). Cre recombinase
   9418..9442    +  misc_feature   MCS (fragment): pBluescript multiple cloning site
   9442..10030   +  misc_feature   WPRE: woodchuck hepatitis virus posttranscriptional regulatory element
   9967..10548   +  CDS            nef (fragment): NEF_HV1H2 - Experimental evidence at protein level: Swiss-Prot protein existence level 1. Extracellular Nef protein targets CD4(+) T-lymphocytes for apoptosis by interacting with CXCR4 surface receptors. From Human immunodeficiency virus type 1 group M subtype B (isolate HXB2) (HIV-1).
  10555..10735   +  LTR            5' LTR (truncated): truncated 5' long terminal repeat (LTR) from HIV-1
  10767..10991   +  polyA_signal   bGH poly(A) signal: bovine growth hormone polyadenylation signal
  10995..11016   +  promoter       SV40 promoter (fragment): SV40 enhancer and early promoter
  11037..11465   +  rep_origin     f1 ori (sequence partly withheld): f1 bacteriophage origin of replication; arrow indicates direction of (+) strand synthesis
  11479..11808   +  promoter       SV40 promoter: SV40 enhancer and early promoter
  11856..11903   +  promoter       EM7 promoter: synthetic bacterial promoter&nbsp
  11922..12296   +  CDS            BleoR: antibiotic-binding protein; Sh ble from Streptoalloteichus hindustanus; confers resistance to bleomycin, phleomycin, and Zeocin™
  12306..12431   +  CDS            ble (fragment): BLE_KLEPN - Experimental evidence at protein level: Swiss-Prot protein existence level 1. Binding protein with a strong affinity to the bleomycin family of antibiotics. Binds to CL990; an antimitotic-antibiotic compound. From Klebsiella pneumoniae.
  12426..12547   +  polyA_signal   SV40 poly(A) signal: SV40 polyadenylation signal
  12618..12640   -  protein_bind   lac operator (fragment): The lac repressor binds to the lac operator to inhibit transcription in E. coli. This inhibition can be relieved by adding lactose or isopropyl-β-D-thiogalactopyranoside (IPTG). lac repressor encoded by lacI
  12644..12674   -  promoter       lac promoter: promoter for the E. coli lac operon
  12689..12710   -  protein_bind   CAP binding site: CAP binding activates transcription in the presence of cAMP. E. coli catabolite activator protein
  12723..12815   -  CDS            lacI (fragment): lac repressor; lacI; The lac repressor binds to the lac operator to inhibit transcription in E. coli. This inhibition can be relieved by adding lactose or isopropyl-β-D-thiogalactopyranoside (IPTG).
  12998..13586   -  rep_origin     ori: high-copy-number ColE1/pMB1/pBR322/pUC origin of replication
  13757..14617   -  CDS            AmpR: β-lactamase; bla; confers resistance to ampicillin, carbenicillin, and related antibiotics
  14618..14722   -  promoter       AmpR promoter: bla
  14781..14833   -  misc_feature   bom (fragment): basis of mobility region from pBR322
>Addgene plasmid #241308 | pLV-hU6-ZNF865-hUbC-dCas9-KRAB-eGFP | addgene full sequence | sequence record 483070 | Addgene NGS Result
GACATTGATTATTGACTAGTTATTAATAGTAATCAATTACGGGGTCATTAGTTCATAGCCCATATATGGA
GTTCCGCGTTACATAACTTACGGTAAATGGCCCGCCTGGCTGACCGCCCAACGACCCCCGCCCATTGACG
TCAATAATGACGTATGTTCCCATAGTAACGCCAATAGGGACTTTCCATTGACGTCAATGGGTGGAGTATT
TACGGTAAACTGCCCACTTGGCAGTACATCAAGTGTATCATATGCCAAGTACGCCCCCTATTGACGTCAA
TGACGGTAAATGGCCCGCCTGGCATTATGCCCAGTACATGACCTTATGGGACTTTCCTACTTGGCAGTAC
ATCTACGTATTAGTCATCGCTATTACCATGGTGATGCGGTTTTGGCAGTACATCAATGGGCGTGGATAGC
GGTTTGACTCACGGGGATTTCCAAGTCTCCACCCCATTGACGTCAATGGGAGTTTGTTTTGGCACCAAAA
TCAACGGGACTTTCCAAAATGTCGTAACAACTCCGCCCCATTGACGCAAATGGGCGGTAGGCGTGTACGG
TGGGAGGTCTATATAAGCAGCGCGTTTTGCCTGTACTGGGTCTCTCTGGTTAGACCAGATCTGAGCCTGG
GAGCTCTCTGGCTAACTAGGGAACCCACTGCTTAAGCCTCAATAAAGCTTGCCTTGAGTGCTTCAAGTAG
TGTGTGCCCGTCTGTTGTGTGACTCTGGTAACTAGAGATCCCTCAGACCCTTTTAGTCAGTGTGGAAAAT
CTCTAGCAGTGGCGCCCGAACAGGGACTTGAAAGCGAAAGGGAAACCAGAGGAGCTCTCTCGACGCAGGA
CTCGGCTTGCTGAAGCGCGCACGGCAAGAGGCGAGGGGCGGCGACTGGTGAGTACGCCAAAAATTTTGAC
TAGCGGAGGCTAGAAGGAGAGAGATGGGTGCGAGAGCGTCAGTATTAAGCGGGGGAGAATTAGATCGCGA
TGGGAAAAAATTCGGTTAAGGCCAGGGGGAAAGAAAAAATATAAATTAAAACATATAGTATGGGCAAGCA
GGGAGCTAGAACGATTCGCAGTTAATCCTGGCCTGTTAGAAACATCAGAAGGCTGTAGACAAATACTGGG
ACAGCTACAACCATCCCTTCAGACAGGATCAGAAGAACTTAGATCATTATATAATACAGTAGCAACCCTC
TATTGTGTGCATCAAAGGATAGAGATAAAAGACACCAAGGAAGCTTTAGACAAGATAGAGGAAGAGCAAA
ACAAAAGTAAGACCACCGCACAGCAAGCGGCCGCTGATCTTCAGACCTGGAGGAGGAGATATGAGGGACA
ATTGGAGAAGTGAATTATATAAATATAAAGTAGTAAAAATTGAACCATTAGGAGTAGCACCCACCAAGGC
AAAGAGAAGAGTGGTGCAGAGAGAAAAAAGAGCAGTGGGAATAGGAGCTTTGTTCCTTGGGTTCTTGGGA
GCAGCAGGAAGCACTATGGGCGCAGCGTCAATGACGCTGACGGTACAGGCCAGACAATTATTGTCTGGTA
TAGTGCAGCAGCAGAACAATTTGCTGAGGGCTATTGAGGCGCAACAGCATCTGTTGCAACTCACAGTCTG
GGGCATCAAGCAGCTCCAGGCAAGAATCCTGGCTGTGGAAAGATACCTAAAGGATCAACAGCTCCTGGGG
ATTTGGGGTTGCTCTGGAAAACTCATTTGCACCACTGCTGTGCCTTGGAATGCTAGTTGGAGTAATAAAT
CTCTGGAACAGATTTGGAATCACACGACCTGGATGGAGTGGGACAGAGAAATTAACAATTACACAAGCTT
AATACACTCCTTAATTGAAGAATCGCAAAACCAGCAAGAAAAGAATGAACAAGAATTATTGGAATTAGAT
AAATGGGCAAGTTTGTGGAATTGGTTTAACATAACAAATTGGCTGTGGTATATAAAATTATTCATAATGA
TAGTAGGAGGCTTGGTAGGTTTAAGAATAGTTTTTGCTGTACTTTCTATAGTGAATAGAGTTAGGCAGGG
ATATTCACCATTATCGTTTCAGACCCACCTCCCAACCCCGAGGGGACCCGACAGGCCCGAAGGAATAGAA
GAAGAAGGTGGAGAGAGAGACAGAGACAGATCCATTCGATTAGTGAACGGATCGGCACTGCGTGCGCCAA
TTCTGCAGACAAATGGCAGTATTCATCCACAATTTTAAAAGAAAAGGGGGGATTGGGGGGTACAGTGCAG
GGGAAAGAATAGTAGACATAATAGCAACAGACATACAAACTAAAGAATTACAAAAACAAATTACAAAAAT
TCAAAATTTTCGGGTTTATTACAGGGACAGCAGAGATCCAGTTTGGTTAATTAATAACTTCGTATAGCAT
ACATTATACGAAGTTATTAAAAAAAAAGCACCGACTCGGTGCCACTTTTTCAAGTTGATAACGGACTAGC
CTTATTTTAACTTGCTATTTCTAGCTCTAAAACGGGCCGATTCCGGTGGGCGACGGTGTTTCGTCCTTTC
CACAAGATATATAAAGCCAAGAAATCGAAATACTTTCAAGTTACGGTAAGCATATGATAGTCCATTTTAA
AACATAATTTTAAAACTGCAAACTACCCAAGAAATTATTACTTTCTACGTCACGTATTTTGTACTAATAT
CTTTGTGTTTACAGTCAAATTAATTCCAATTATCTCTCTAACAGCCTTGTATCGTATATGCAAATATGAA
GGAATCATGGGAAATAGGCCCTCTTAATTAATTAACCCGTGTCGGCTCCAGATCTGGCCTCCGCGCCGGG
TTTTGGCGCCTCCCGCGGGCGCCCCCCTCCTCACGGCGAGCGCTGCCACGTCAGACGAAGGGCGCAGCGA
GCGTCCTGATCCTTCCGCCCGGACGCTCAGGACAGCGGCCCGCTGCTCATAAGACTCGGCCTTAGAACCC
CAGTATCAGCAGAAGGACATTTTAGGACGGGACTTGGGTGACTCTAGGGCACTGGTTTTCTTTCCAGAGA
GCGGAACAGGCGAGGAAAAGTAGTCCCTTCTCGGCGATTCTGCGGAGGGATCTCCGTGGGGCGGTGAACG
CCGATGATTATATAAGGACGCGCCGGGTGTGGCACAGCTAGTTCCGTCGCAGCCGGGATTTGGGTCGCGG
TTCTTGTTTGTGGATCGCTGTGATCGTCACTTGGTGAGTAGCGGGCTGCTGGGCTGGCCGGGGCTTTCGT
GGCCGCCGGGCCGCTCGGTGGGACGGAAGCGTGTGGAGAGACCGCCAAGGGCTGTAGTCTGGGTCCGCGA
GCAAGGTTGCCCTGAACTGGGGGTTGGGGGGAGCGCAGCAAAATGGCGGCTGTTCCCGAGTCTTGAATGG
AAGACGCTTGTGAGGCGGGCTGTGAGGTCGTTGAAACAAGGTGGGGGGCATGGTGGGCGGCAAGAACCCA
AGGTCTTGAGGCCTTCGCTAATGCGGGAAAGCTCTTATTCGGGTGAGATGGGCTGGGGCACCATCTGGGG
ACCCTGACGTGAAGTTTGTCACTGACTGGAGAACTCGGTTTGTCGTCTGTTGCGGGGGCGGCAGTTATGG
CGGTGCCGTTGGGCAGTGCACCCGTACCTTTGGGAGCGCGCGCCCTCGTCGTGTCGTGACGTCACCCGTT
CTGTTGGCTTATAATGCAGGGTGGGGCCACCTGCCGGTAGGTGTGCGGTAGGCTTTTCTCCGTCGCAGGA
CGCAGGGTTCGGGCCTAGGGTAGGCTCTCCTGAATCGACAGGCGCCGGACCTCTGGTGAGGGGAGGGATA
AGTGAGGCGTCAGTTTCTTTGGTCGGTTTTATGTACCTATCTTCTTAAGTAGCTGAAGCTCCGGTTTTGA
ACTATGCGCTCGGGGTTGGCGAGTGTGTTTTGTGAAGTTTTTTAGGCACCTTTTGAAATGTAATCATTTG
GGTCAATATGTAATTTTCAGTGTTAGACTAGTAAATTGTCCGCTAAATTCTGGCCGTTTTTGGCTTTTTT
GTTAGACGAAGCTTGGGCTGCAGGTCGACTCTAGAGCCACCATGGACTACAAAGACCATGACGGTGATTA
TAAAGATCATGACATCGATTACAAGGATGACGATGACAAGATGGCCCCCAAGAAGAAGAGGAAGGTGGGC
CGCGGAATGGACAAGAAGTACTCCATTGGGCTCGCCATCGGCACAAACAGCGTCGGCTGGGCCGTCATTA
CGGACGAGTACAAGGTGCCGAGCAAAAAATTCAAAGTTCTGGGCAATACCGATCGCCACAGCATAAAGAA
GAACCTCATTGGCGCCCTCCTGTTCGACTCCGGGGAAACCGCCGAAGCCACGCGGCTCAAAAGAACAGCA
CGGCGCAGATATACCCGCAGAAAGAATCGGATCTGCTACCTGCAGGAGATCTTTAGTAATGAGATGGCTA
AGGTGGATGACTCTTTCTTCCATAGGCTGGAGGAGTCCTTTTTGGTGGAGGAGGATAAAAAGCACGAGCG
CCACCCAATCTTTGGCAATATCGTGGACGAGGTGGCGTACCATGAAAAGTACCCAACCATATATCATCTG
AGGAAGAAGCTTGTAGACAGTACTGATAAGGCTGACTTGCGGTTGATCTATCTCGCGCTGGCGCATATGA
TCAAATTTCGGGGACACTTCCTCATCGAGGGGGACCTGAACCCAGACAACAGCGATGTCGACAAACTCTT
TATCCAACTGGTTCAGACTTACAATCAGCTTTTCGAAGAGAACCCGATCAACGCATCCGGAGTTGACGCC
AAAGCAATCCTGAGCGCTAGGCTGTCCAAATCCCGGCGGCTCGAAAACCTCATCGCACAGCTCCCTGGGG
AGAAGAAGAACGGCCTGTTTGGTAATCTTATCGCCCTGTCACTCGGGCTGACCCCCAACTTTAAATCTAA
CTTCGACCTGGCCGAAGATGCCAAGCTTCAACTGAGCAAAGACACCTACGATGATGATCTCGACAATCTG
CTGGCCCAGATCGGCGACCAGTACGCAGACCTTTTTTTGGCGGCAAAGAACCTGTCAGACGCCATTCTGC
TGAGTGATATTCTGCGAGTGAACACGGAGATCACCAAAGCTCCGCTGAGCGCTAGTATGATCAAGCGCTA
TGATGAGCACCACCAAGACTTGACTTTGCTGAAGGCCCTTGTCAGACAGCAACTGCCTGAGAAGTACAAG
GAAATTTTCTTCGATCAGTCTAAAAATGGCTACGCCGGATACATTGACGGCGGAGCAAGCCAGGAGGAAT
TTTACAAATTTATTAAGCCCATCTTGGAAAAAATGGACGGCACCGAGGAGCTGCTGGTAAAGCTTAACAG
AGAAGATCTGTTGCGCAAACAGCGCACTTTCGACAATGGAAGCATCCCCCACCAGATTCACCTGGGCGAA
CTGCACGCTATCCTCAGGCGGCAAGAGGATTTCTACCCCTTTTTGAAAGATAACAGGGAAAAGATTGAGA
AAATCCTCACATTTCGGATACCCTACTATGTAGGCCCCCTCGCCCGGGGAAATTCCAGATTCGCGTGGAT
GACTCGCAAATCAGAAGAGACCATCACTCCCTGGAACTTCGAGGAAGTCGTGGATAAGGGGGCCTCTGCC
CAGTCCTTCATCGAAAGGATGACTAACTTTGATAAAAATCTGCCTAACGAAAAGGTGCTTCCTAAACACT
CTCTGCTGTACGAGTACTTCACAGTTTATAACGAGCTCACCAAGGTCAAATACGTCACAGAAGGGATGAG
AAAGCCAGCATTCCTGTCTGGAGAGCAGAAGAAAGCTATCGTGGACCTCCTCTTCAAGACGAACCGGAAA
GTTACCGTGAAACAGCTCAAAGAAGACTATTTCAAAAAGATTGAATGTTTCGACTCTGTTGAAATCAGCG
GAGTGGAGGATCGCTTCAACGCATCCCTGGGAACGTATCACGATCTCCTGAAAATCATTAAAGACAAGGA
CTTCCTGGACAATGAGGAGAACGAGGACATTCTTGAGGACATTGTCCTCACCCTTACGTTGTTTGAAGAT
AGGGAGATGATTGAAGAACGCTTGAAAACTTACGCTCATCTCTTCGACGACAAAGTCATGAAACAGCTCA
AGAGGCGCCGATATACAGGATGGGGGCGGCTGTCAAGAAAACTGATCAATGGGATCCGAGACAAGCAGAG
TGGAAAGACAATCCTGGATTTTCTTAAGTCCGATGGATTTGCCAACCGGAACTTCATGCAGTTGATCCAT
GATGACTCTCTCACCTTTAAGGAGGACATCCAGAAAGCACAAGTTTCTGGCCAGGGGGACAGTCTTCACG
AGCACATCGCTAATCTTGCAGGTAGCCCAGCTATCAAAAAGGGAATACTGCAGACCGTTAAGGTCGTGGA
TGAACTCGTCAAAGTAATGGGAAGGCATAAGCCCGAGAATATCGTTATCGAGATGGCCCGAGAGAACCAA
ACTACCCAGAAGGGACAGAAGAACAGTAGGGAAAGGATGAAGAGGATTGAAGAGGGTATAAAAGAACTGG
GGTCCCAAATCCTTAAGGAACACCCAGTTGAAAACACCCAGCTTCAGAATGAGAAGCTCTACCTGTACTA
CCTGCAGAACGGCAGGGACATGTACGTGGATCAGGAACTGGACATCAATCGGCTCTCCGACTACGACGTG
GATGCCATCGTGCCCCAGTCTTTTCTCAAAGATGATTCTATTGATAATAAAGTGTTGACAAGATCCGATA
AAAATAGAGGGAAGAGTGATAACGTCCCCTCAGAAGAAGTTGTCAAGAAAATGAAAAATTATTGGCGGCA
GCTGCTGAACGCCAAACTGATCACACAACGGAAGTTCGATAATCTGACTAAGGCTGAACGAGGTGGCCTG
TCTGAGTTGGATAAAGCCGGCTTCATCAAAAGGCAGCTTGTTGAGACACGCCAGATCACCAAGCACGTGG
CCCAAATTCTCGATTCACGCATGAACACCAAGTACGATGAAAATGACAAACTGATTCGAGAGGTGAAAGT
TATTACTCTGAAGTCTAAGCTGGTCTCAGATTTCAGAAAGGACTTTCAGTTTTATAAGGTGAGAGAGATC
AACAATTACCACCATGCGCATGATGCCTACCTGAATGCAGTGGTAGGCACTGCACTTATCAAAAAATATC
CCAAGCTTGAATCTGAATTTGTTTACGGAGACTATAAAGTGTACGATGTTAGGAAAATGATCGCAAAGTC
TGAGCAGGAAATAGGCAAGGCCACCGCTAAGTACTTCTTTTACAGCAATATTATGAATTTTTTCAAGACC
GAGATTACACTGGCCAATGGAGAGATTCGGAAGCGACCACTTATCGAAACAAACGGAGAAACAGGAGAAA
TCGTGTGGGACAAGGGTAGGGATTTCGCGACAGTCCGGAAGGTCCTGTCCATGCCGCAGGTGAACATCGT
TAAAAAGACCGAAGTACAGACCGGAGGCTTCTCCAAGGAAAGTATCCTCCCGAAAAGGAACAGCGACAAG
CTGATCGCACGCAAAAAAGATTGGGACCCCAAGAAATACGGCGGATTCGATTCTCCTACAGTCGCTTACA
GTGTACTGGTTGTGGCCAAAGTGGAGAAAGGGAAGTCTAAAAAACTCAAAAGCGTCAAGGAACTGCTGGG
CATCACAATCATGGAGCGATCAAGCTTCGAAAAAAACCCCATCGACTTTCTCGAGGCGAAAGGATATAAA
GAGGTCAAAAAAGACCTCATCATTAAGCTTCCCAAGTACTCTCTCTTTGAGCTTGAAAACGGCCGGAAAC
GAATGCTCGCTAGTGCGGGCGAGCTGCAGAAAGGTAACGAGCTGGCACTGCCCTCTAAATACGTTAATTT
CTTGTATCTGGCCAGCCACTATGAAAAGCTCAAAGGGTCTCCCGAAGATAATGAGCAGAAGCAGCTGTTC
GTGGAACAACACAAACACTACCTTGATGAGATCATCGAGCAAATAAGCGAATTCTCCAAAAGAGTGATCC
TCGCCGACGCTAACCTCGATAAGGTGCTTTCTGCTTACAATAAGCACAGGGATAAGCCCATCAGGGAGCA
GGCAGAAAACATTATCCACTTGTTTACTCTGACCAACTTGGGCGCGCCTGCAGCCTTCAAGTACTTCGAC
ACCACCATAGACAGAAAGCGGTACACCTCTACAAAGGAGGTCCTGGACGCCACACTGATTCATCAGTCAA
TTACGGGGCTCTATGAAACAAGAATCGACCTCTCTCAGCTCGGTGGAGACAGCAGGGCTGACCCCAAGAA
GAAGAGGAAGGTGGCTAGCGATGCTAAGTCACTGACTGCCTGGTCCCGGACACTGGTGACCTTCAAGGAT
GTGTTTGTGGACTTCACCAGGGAGGAGTGGAAGCTGCTGGACACTGCTCAGCAGATCCTGTACAGAAATG
TGATGCTGGAGAACTATAAGAACCTGGTTTCCTTGGGTTATCAGCTTACTAAGCCAGATGTGATCCTCCG
GTTGGAGAAGGGAGAAGAGCCCTGGCTGGTGGAGAGAGAAATTCACCAAGAGACCCATCCTGATTCAGAG
ACTGCATTTGAAATCAAATCATCAGTTCCGAAAAAGAAACGCAAAGTTGCTAGCGAGGGCAGAGGAAGTC
TTCTAACATGCGGTGACGTGGAGGAGAATCCCGGCCCTGGTACCGTGAGCAAGGGCGAGGAGCTGTTCAC
CGGGGTGGTGCCCATCCTGGTCGAGCTGGACGGCGACGTAAACGGCCACAAGTTCAGCGTGTCCGGCGAG
GGCGAGGGCGATGCCACCTACGGCAAGCTGACCCTGAAGTTCATCTGCACCACCGGCAAGCTGCCCGTGC
CCTGGCCCACCCTCGTGACCACCCTGACCTACGGCGTGCAGTGCTTCAGCCGCTACCCCGACCACATGAA
GCAGCACGACTTCTTCAAGTCCGCCATGCCCGAAGGCTACGTCCAGGAGCGCACCATCTTCTTCAAGGAC
GACGGCAACTACAAGACCCGCGCCGAGGTGAAGTTCGAGGGCGACACCCTGGTGAACCGCATCGAGCTGA
AGGGCATCGACTTCAAGGAGGACGGCAACATCCTGGGGCACAAGCTGGAGTACAACTACAACAGCCACAA
CGTCTATATCATGGCCGACAAGCAGAAGAACGGCATCAAGGTGAACTTCAAGATCCGCCACAACATCGAG
GACGGCAGCGTGCAGCTCGCCGACCACTACCAGCAGAACACCCCCATCGGCGACGGCCCCGTGCTGCTGC
CCGACAACCACTACCTGAGCACCCAGTCCGCCCTGAGCAAAGACCCCAACGAGAAGCGCGATCACATGGT
CCTGCTGGAGTTCGTGACCGCCGCCGGGATCACTCTCGGCATGGACGAGCTGTACAAGACCGGTTGATAA
TAGATAACTTCGTATAGCATACATTATACGAAGTTATGAATTCGATATCAAGCTTATCGATAATCAACCT
CTGGATTACAAAATTTGTGAAAGATTGACTGGTATTCTTAACTATGTTGCTCCTTTTACGCTATGTGGAT
ACGCTGCTTTAATGCCTTTGTATCATGCTATTGCTTCCCGTATGGCTTTCATTTTCTCCTCCTTGTATAA
ATCCTGGTTGCTGTCTCTTTATGAGGAGTTGTGGCCCGTTGTCAGGCAACGTGGCGTGGTGTGCACTGTG
TTTGCTGACGCAACCCCCACTGGTTGGGGCATTGCCACCACCTGTCAGCTCCTTTCCGGGACTTTCGCTT
TCCCCCTCCCTATTGCCACGGCGGAACTCATCGCCGCCTGCCTTGCCCGCTGCTGGACAGGGGCTCGGCT
GTTGGGCACTGACAATTCCGTGGTGTTGTCGGGGAAATCATCGTCCTTTCCTTGGCTGCTCGCCTGTGTT
GCCACCTGGATTCTGCGCGGGACGTCCTTCTGCTACGTCCCTTCGGCCCTCAATCCAGCGGACCTTCCTT
CCCGCGGCCTGCTGCCGGCTCTGCGGCCTCTTCCGCGTCTTCGCCTTCGCCCTCAGACGAGTCGGATCTC
CCTTTGGGCCGCCTCCCCGCATCGATACCGTCGACCTCGAGACCTAGAAAAACATGGAGCAATCACAAGT
AGCAATACAGCAGCTACCAATGCTGATTGTGCCTGGCTAGAAGCACAAGAGGAGGAGGAGGTGGGTTTTC
CAGTCACACCTCAGGTACCTTTAAGACCAATGACTTACAAGGCAGCTGTAGATCTTAGCCACTTTTTAAA
AGAAAAGGGGGGACTGGAAGGGCTAATTCACTCCCAACGAAGACAAGATATCCTTGATCTGTGGATCTAC
CACACACAAGGCTACTTCCCTGATTGGCAGAACTACACACCAGGGCCAGGGATCAGATATCCACTGACCT
TTGGATGGTGCTACAAGCTAGTACCAGTTGAGCAAGAGAAGGTAGAAGAAGCCAATGAAGGAGAGAACAC
CCGCTTGTTACACCCTGTGAGCCTGCATGGGATGGATGACCCGGAGAGAGAAGTATTAGAGTGGAGGTTT
GACAGCCGCCTAGCATTTCATCACATGGCCCGAGAGCTGCATCCGGACTGTACTGGGTCTCTCTGGTTAG
ACCAGATCTGAGCCTGGGAGCTCTCTGGCTAACTAGGGAACCCACTGCTTAAGCCTCAATAAAGCTTGCC
TTGAGTGCTTCAAGTAGTGTGTGCCCGTCTGTTGTGTGACTCTGGTAACTAGAGATCCCTCAGACCCTTT
TAGTCAGTGTGGAAAATCTCTAGCAGGGCCCGTTTAAACCCGCTGATCAGCCTCGACTGTGCCTTCTAGT
TGCCAGCCATCTGTTGTTTGCCCCTCCCCCGTGCCTTCCTTGACCCTGGAAGGTGCCACTCCCACTGTCC
TTTCCTAATAAAATGAGGAAATTGCATCGCATTGTCTGAGTAGGTGTCATTCTATTCTGGGGGGTGGGGT
GGGGCAGGACAGCAAGGGGGAGGATTGGGAAGACAATAGCAGGCATGCTGGGGATGCGGTGGGCTCTATG
GCTTCTGAGGCGGAAAGAACCAGCTGGGGCTCTAGGGGGTATCCCC
[124 nt withheld, positions 11037-11160]
C
[91 nt withheld, positions 11162-11252]
A
[49 nt withheld, positions 11254-11302]
CCTTTGACGTTGGAGTCCACGTTCTTT
[37 nt withheld, positions 11330-11366]
ACCCTATCTCGGTCTATTCTTTTGATTTATAAGGGATTTTGCCGATTTCGGCCTATTGGTTAAAAAATGA
GCTGATTTAACAAAAATTTAACGCGAATTAATTCTGTGGAATGTGTGTCAGTTAGGGTGTGGAAAGTCCC
CAGGCTCCCCAGCAGGCAGAAGTATGCAAAGCATGCATCTCAATTAGTCAGCAACCAGGTGTGGAAAGTC
CCCAGGCTCCCCAGCAGGCAGAAGTATGCAAAGCATGCATCTCAATTAGTCAGCAACCATAGTCCCGCCC
CTAACTCCGCCCATCCCGCCCCTAACTCCGCCCAGTTCCGCCCATTCTCCGCCCCATGGCTGACTAATTT
TTTTTATTTATGCAGAGGCCGAGGCCGCCTCTGCCTCTGAGCTATTCCAGAAGTAGTGAGGAGGCTTTTT
TGGAGGCCTAGGCTTTTGCAAAAAGCTCCCGGGAGCTTGTATATCCATTTTCGGATCTGATCAGCACGTG
TTGACAATTAATCATCGGCATAGTATATCGGCATAGTATAATACGACAAGGTGAGGAACTAAACCATGGC
CAAGTTGACCAGTGCCGTTCCGGTGCTCACCGCGCGCGACGTCGCCGGAGCGGTCGAGTTCTGGACCGAC
CGGCTCGGGTTCTCCCGGGACTTCGTGGAGGACGACTTCGCCGGTGTGGTCCGGGACGACGTGACCCTGT
TCATCAGCGCGGTCCAGGACCAGGTGGTGCCGGACAACACCCTGGCCTGGGTGTGGGTGCGCGGCCTGGA
CGAGCTGTACGCCGAGTGGTCGGAGGTCGTGTCCACGAACTTCCGGGACGCCTCCGGGCCGGCCATGACC
GAGATCGGCGAGCAGCCGTGGGGGCGGGAGTTCGCCCTGCGCGACCCGGCCGGCAACTGCGTGCACTTCG
TGGCCGAGGAGCAGGACTGACACGTGCTACGAGATTTCGATTCCACCGCCGCCTTCTATGAAAGGTTGGG
CTTCGGAATCGTTTTCCGGGACGCCGGCTGGATGATCCTCCAGCGCGGGGATCTCATGCTGGAGTTCTTC
GCCCACCCCAACTTGTTTATTGCAGCTTATAATGGTTACAAATAAAGCAATAGCATCACAAATTTCACAA
ATAAAGCATTTTTTTCACTGCATTCTAGTTGTGGTTTGTCCAAACTCATCAATGTATCTTATCATGTCTG
TATACCGTCGACCTCTAGCTAGAGCTTGGCGTAATCATGGTCATAGCTGTTTCCTGTGTGAAATTGTTAT
CCGCTCACAATTCCACACAACATACGAGCCGGAAGCATAAAGTGTAAAGCCTGGGGTGCCTAATGAGTGA
GCTAACTCACATTAATTGCGTTGCGCTCACTGCCCGCTTTCCAGTCGGGAAACCTGTCGTGCCAGCTGCA
TTAATGAATCGGCCAACGCGCGGGGAGAGGCGGTTTGCGTATTGGGCGCTCTTCCGCTTCCTCGCTCACT
GACTCGCTGCGCTCGGTCGTTCGGCTGCGGCGAGCGGTATCAGCTCACTCAAAGGCGGTAATACGGTTAT
CCACAGAATCAGGGGATAACGCAGGAAAGAACATGTGAGCAAAAGGCCAGCAAAAGGCCAGGAACCGTAA
AAAGGCCGCGTTGCTGGCGTTTTTCCATAGGCTCCGCCCCCCTGACGAGCATCACAAAAATCGACGCTCA
AGTCAGAGGTGGCGAAACCCGACAGGACTATAAAGATACCAGGCGTTTCCCCCTGGAAGCTCCCTCGTGC
GCTCTCCTGTTCCGACCCTGCCGCTTACCGGATACCTGTCCGCCTTTCTCCCTTCGGGAAGCGTGGCGCT
TTCTCATAGCTCACGCTGTAGGTATCTCAGTTCGGTGTAGGTCGTTCGCTCCAAGCTGGGCTGTGTGCAC
GAACCCCCCGTTCAGCCCGACCGCTGCGCCTTATCCGGTAACTATCGTCTTGAGTCCAACCCGGTAAGAC
ACGACTTATCGCCACTGGCAGCAGCCACTGGTAACAGGATTAGCAGAGCGAGGTATGTAGGCGGTGCTAC
AGAGTTCTTGAAGTGGTGGCCTAACTACGGCTACACTAGAAGAACAGTATTTGGTATCTGCGCTCTGCTG
AAGCCAGTTACCTTCGGAAAAAGAGTTGGTAGCTCTTGATCCGGCAAACAAACCACCGCTGGTAGCGGTG
GTTTTTTTGTTTGCAAGCAGCAGATTACGCGCAGAAAAAAAGGATCTCAAGAAGATCCTTTGATCTTTTC
TACGGGGTCTGACGCTCAGTGGAACGAAAACTCACGTTAAGGGATTTTGGTCATGAGATTATCAAAAAGG
ATCTTCACCTAGATCCTTTTAAATTAAAAATGAAGTTTTAAATCAATCTAAAGTATATATGAGTAAACTT
GGTCTGACAGTTACCAATGCTTAATCAGTGAGGCACCTATCTCAGCGATCTGTCTATTTCGTTCATCCAT
AGTTGCCTGACTCCCCGTCGTGTAGATAACTACGATACGGGAGGGCTTACCATCTGGCCCCAGTGCTGCA
ATGATACCGCGAGACCCACGCTCACCGGCTCCAGATTTATCAGCAATAAACCAGCCAGCCGGAAGGGCCG
AGCGCAGAAGTGGTCCTGCAACTTTATCCGCCTCCATCCAGTCTATTAATTGTTGCCGGGAAGCTAGAGT
AAGTAGTTCGCCAGTTAATAGTTTGCGCAACGTTGTTGCCATTGCTACAGGCATCGTGGTGTCACGCTCG
TCGTTTGGTATGGCTTCATTCAGCTCCGGTTCCCAACGATCAAGGCGAGTTACATGATCCCCCATGTTGT
GCAAAAAAGCGGTTAGCTCCTTCGGTCCTCCGATCGTTGTCAGAAGTAAGTTGGCCGCAGTGTTATCACT
CATGGTTATGGCAGCACTGCATAATTCTCTTACTGTCATGCCATCCGTAAGATGCTTTTCTGTGACTGGT
GAGTACTCAACCAAGTCATTCTGAGAATAGTGTATGCGGCGACCGAGTTGCTCTTGCCCGGCGTCAATAC
GGGATAATACCGCGCCACATAGCAGAACTTTAAAAGTGCTCATCATTGGAAAACGTTCTTCGGGGCGAAA
ACTCTCAAGGATCTTACCGCTGTTGAGATCCAGTTCGATGTAACCCACTCGTGCACCCAACTGATCTTCA
GCATCTTTTACTTTCACCAGCGTTTCTGGGTGAGCAAAAACAGGAAGGCAAAATGCCGCAAAAAAGGGAA
TAAGGGCGACACGGAAATGTTGAATACTCATACTCTTCCTTTTTCAATATTATTGAAGCATTTATCAGGG
TTATTGTCTCATGAGCGGATACATATTTGAATGTATTTAGAAAAATAAACAAATAGGGGTTCCGCGCACA
TTTCCCCGAAAAGTGCCACCTGACGTCGACGGATCGGGAGATCTCCCGATCCCCTATGGTGCACTCTCAG
TACAATCTGCTCTGATGCCGCATAGTTAAGCCAGTATCTGCTCCCTGCTTGTGTGTTGGAGGTCGCTGAG
TAGTGCGCGAGCAAAATTTAAGCTACAACAAGGCAAGGCTTGACCGACAATTGCATGAAGAATCTGCTTA
GGGTTAGGCGTTTTGCGCTGCTTCGCGATGTACGGGCCAGATATACGCGTT
